Addgene plasmid #176200: pBH31(gfcD-10xHis)
Purpose: Encodes pelC signal sequence followed by His10-GfcD. Should secrete to periplasm
Depositing lab: Mark Saper. Depositing organization: University of Michigan. Publication: Escherichia coli O127 group 4 capsule proteins assemble at the outer membrane. Larson MR, Biddle K, Gorman A, Boutom S, Rosenshine I, Saper MA. PLoS One. 2021 Nov 15;16(11):e0259900. doi: 10.1371/journal.pone.0259900. eCollection 2021. PubMed 34780538.
Backbone
  Vector backbone: pBH31
  Backbone manufacturer: from Dr Frank Collart
  Vector type: Bacterial Expression
Growth in bacteria
  Bacterial resistance: Ampicillin, 100 μg/mL
  Growth temperature: 37°C
  Growth strain: DH5alpha
  Copy number: Unknown
Gene/Insert
  Gene/Insert name: gfcD (alt name: ymcA)
  Species: E. coli E2348/69 O127:H6
  Promoter: T7
  Tag / fusion protein: pelC leader-10xHis (N terminal on insert)
  Cloning method: Ligation Independent Cloning
  Sequencing primers: 5′ T7; 3′ T7 Terminator TATGCTAGTTATTGCTCAG
Terms and licenses: Academic/Nonprofit Terms; Industry Terms: Not Available to Industry
Depositor comments: encodes (pelC signal sequence)-His10-GfcD(22-698)
How to cite: pBH31(gfcD-10xHis) was a gift from Mark Saper (Addgene plasmid # 176200 ; http://n2t.net/addgene:176200 ; RRID:Addgene_176200)
