[The description below was written by a language model from this plasmid's Addgene catalogue record and pLannotate feature annotations shown in this document.]
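Description:
pBH31(gfcD-10xHis) is a 7.4 kb bacterial expression plasmid built on the pBH31 backbone, a pET-style vector for T7-driven protein production in E. coli. It replicates from a ColE1/pMB1-type origin accompanied by the pBR322 bom site and the rop gene, which normally moderates copy number (the catalogue lists copy number as unknown). Selection is through the β-lactamase gene conferring ampicillin resistance. A partial f1 origin and two fragments of a tetracycline resistance gene are also annotated, and appear to be non-functional backbone remnants.

The expression cassette consists of a T7 promoter with an adjacent lac operator, the strong T7 gene 10 ribosome binding site, the coding region and a T7 terminator. A plasmid-borne lacI gene supplies repressor, so transcription should be IPTG-inducible in a host that provides T7 RNA polymerase. The insert, introduced by ligation-independent cloning, is gfcD (also called ymcA) from enteropathogenic E. coli E2348/69 O127:H6. According to the depositor it encodes residues 22–698, so the N-terminal 21 residues are replaced by a vector-supplied secretion leader followed by a 10xHis tag. The depositor calls this leader pelC, whereas the automated annotation labels it a pelB signal sequence fragment. The gap between the leader and the gfcD match is where the N-terminal His tag would lie, although it is not annotated there. A short His-tag fragment and a T7 gene 10-derived fragment are annotated downstream of gfcD, and the record does not say whether they are translated.

The design is intended to export His-tagged GfcD to the periplasm for affinity purification, in connection with work on the assembly of group 4 capsule proteins at the outer membrane.
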