Features (pLannotate 1.2.2; 20 found; start..end, strand, type, name):
     28..50      +  RBS            RBS: efficient ribosome binding site from bacteriophage T7 gene 10 (Olins and Rangwala, 1989)
     58..123     +  sig_peptide    pelB signal sequence: leader peptide for secretion; pelB (fragment)
    202..2235    +  CDS            gfcD: GFCD_ECOLI - Also known as ymcA. Protein inferred from homology: Swiss-Prot protein existence level 3. From Escherichia coli (strain K12).
   2305..2322    +  CDS            9xHis (fragment): 9xHis affinity tag
   2332..2381    +  CDS            SET1 (fragment): solubility-enhancement tag derived from T7 phage gene 10B
   2389..2436    +  terminator     T7 terminator: transcription terminator for bacteriophage T7 RNA polymerase
   2473..2703    +  rep_origin     f1 ori (fragment) (sequence partly withheld): f1 bacteriophage origin of replication; arrow indicates direction of (+) strand synthesis
   2746..2849    +  promoter       AmpR promoter: bla
   2850..3710    +  CDS            AmpR: β-lactamase; bla; confers resistance to ampicillin, carbenicillin, and related antibiotics
   3881..4469    +  rep_origin     ori: high-copy-number ColE1/pMB1/pBR322/pUC origin of replication
   4655..4794    -  misc_feature   bom: basis of mobility region from pBR322
   4896..5087    -  CDS            rop: Rop protein, which maintains plasmids at low copy number; rop
   5104..5484    +  CDS            YPB1_ECOLX: Protein predicted: Swiss-Prot protein existence level 4. From Escherichia coli.
   5556..5847    -  CDS            TcR (fragment): tetracycline efflux protein; tet; confers resistance to tetracycline
   5862..5883    -  protein_bind   CAP binding site: CAP binding activates transcription in the presence of cAMP. E. coli catabolite activator protein
   5896..6978    -  CDS            lacI: lac repressor; lacI; The lac repressor binds to the lac operator to inhibit transcription in E. coli. This inhibition can be relieved by adding lactose or isopropyl-β-D-thiogalactopyranoside (IPTG).
   6979..7056    -  promoter       lacI promoter: lacI
   7064..7343    -  CDS            TcR (fragment): tetracycline efflux protein; tet; confers resistance to tetracycline
   7369..7387    +  promoter       T7 promoter: promoter for bacteriophage T7 RNA polymerase
   7388..13      +  protein_bind   lac operator (across the origin): The lac repressor binds to the lac operator to inhibit transcription in E. coli. This inhibition can be relieved by adding lactose or isopropyl-β-D-thiogalactopyranoside (IPTG). lac repressor encoded by lacI
>Addgene plasmid #176200 | pBH31(gfcD-10xHis) | addgene full sequence | sequence record 345145 | Addgene NGS Result
GGATAACAATTCCCCTCTAGAAATAATTTTGTTTAACTTTAAGAAGGAGATATACATATGAAATACCTGC
TGCCGACCGCTGCTGCTGGTCTGCTGCTCCTCGCTGCCCAGCCGGCGATGGCCCACCATCATCACCACCA
CCACCATCATCATTCTTCTGGTGTAGATCTGGGTACCGAGAACCTGTACTTCCAATCCAATGCCGAAGTA
TTAACCTACCCGGATCCGCTGGGGTCGTCGCAATCAGACTTTGGCGGCACAGGATTGTTGCAGATGCCAA
ATGCGCGCATCGCACCGGAAGGTGAATTCAGCGTCAACTACCGGGATAACGATCAATACCGTTTCTACTC
CACGTCCGTGGCGCTGTTCCCATGGCTGGAAGGCACCATTCGTTATACGGATGTGCGCACACGCAAATAT
AGCCAGTGGGAAGATTTCAGCGGCGATCAGTCATACAAAGACAAATCTTTCGATTTTAAACTTCGCCTGT
GGGAAGAAGGTTACTTGCTACCGCAAGTGGCGTTTGGTAAACGTGATATTGCTGGTACGGGTCTGTTTGA
CGGTGAATATTTGGTGGCCAGCAAGCAAGCGGGGCCATTTGATTTCACCCTCGGGATGGCATGGGGCTAC
GCCGGTAATGCGGGCAATATTACCAACCCGTTTTGCCGGGTGAGCGATAAATATTGTCATCGTGCAGAGT
CTCACGATGCGGGCGATATCAGCTTTAGCGATATCTTTCGTGGCCCGGCTTCCATCTTTGGCGGCATTGA
GTATCAAACGCCGTGGAATCCCCTGCGTCTGAAACTCGAATACGACGGCAACAATTACCAGAATGATTTC
GCTGGCAAACTGCCTCAGGCAAGCCATTTCAACGTCGGTGCAGTTTATCGCGCTGCCAGCTGGGCAGACC
TCAACCTCAGTTATGAACGCGGTAACACGTTGATGTTTGGTTTCACTTTACGGACCAATTTCAACGATCT
GCGCCCTGCCCTGCGCGATACGCCAAAACCGGCATATCAACCTGCGCCTGAATCTGAAGGATTGCAGTAC
ACCACGGTAGCAAACCAACTTACCGCCCTGAAGTATAACGCGGGCTTTGACGCGCCAGAAATTCAGCTGC
GCGATAAGACGCTGTATATGTCTGGTGAGCAATACAAATACCGTGACTCTCGTGAAGCGGTCGATCGTGC
CAACCGGATTCTGGTGAATAACCTGCCGCAAGGCGTTGAGAAGATTAGCGTGACGCAAAAGCGCGAGCAT
ATGGCGATGGTGACTACCGAAACCGACGTAGCCAGCCTGCGCAAACAGCTGGCCGGTACAGCGCCTGGTA
AATCAGAGCAACTGCAACAACAACGTGTTGAAGCAGAAGATCTTTCTGCCTTTGGTCGGGGCTACCGTAT
TCGTGAAGATCGCTTTAGCTACTCTTTCAACCCAACACTTTCACAGTCGCTGGGCGGCCCGGAAGATTTC
TATATGTTCCAGCTGGGGCTGATGTCCAGCGCCCGCTACTGGTTTACCGACCACCTGCTGCTTGATGGCG
GTATTTTCACCAATATTTACAATAACTACGACAAGTTTAAGTCTTCACTATTACCCGCGGACTCTACCCT
CCCCCGCGTGCGCACGCATATCCGTGACTACGTTCGCAATGACGTTTATCTCAACAACTTGCAGGCGAAC
TATTTTGCCGACTTAGGCAATGGTTTCTATGGCCAGGTGTATGGCGGTTATCTGGAAACGATGTACGCCG
GTGTCGGTTCCGAGCTGCTTTATCGCCCGCTAGATGCCAGCTGGGCGCTGGGTGTGGACGTTAACTACGT
GAAGCAACGTGACTGGGACAACATGATGCGCTTCACCGATTATTCCACACCCACAGGTTTCGTGACGGCT
TACTGGAACCCGCCGACGCTCAACGGCGTACTGATGAAACTCAGCGTTGGGCAATATCTGGCAAAAGATA
AAGGCGCAACGATCGACGTCGCCAAACGCTTTGACAGCGGCGTGGCGGTAGGGGTATGGGCGGCAATCAG
TAACGTATCTAAAGATGACTACGGCGAAGGCGGCTTTAGTAAAGGTTTTTATATCTCGATTCCGTTCGAC
TTGATGACCATTGGACCTAACCGCAACCGCGCGGTGGTTTCGTGGACACCATTGACGCGTGATGGTGGAC
AAATGCTGTCACGCAAATACCAGCTCTATCCAATGACGGCAGAGCGAGAAGTACCGGTTGGACAATAATA
ACATTGGAAGTGGATAACGGATCCGAATTCGAGCTCCGTCGACAAGCTTGCGGCCGCACTCGAGCACCAC
CACCACCACCACTGAGATCCGGCTGCTAACAAAGCCCGAAAGGAAGCTGAGTTGGCTGCTGCCACCGCTG
AGCAATAACTAGCATAACCCCTTGGGGCCTCTAAACGGGTCTTGAGGGGTTTTTTGCTGAAAGGAGGAAC
TATATCCGGATTGGCGAATGGG
[124 nt withheld, positions 2473-2596]
C
[91 nt withheld, positions 2598-2688]
AGGGTGATGGTTCACATTAACGCTTACAATTTAGGTGGCACTTTTCGGGGAAATGTGCGCGGAACCCCTA
TTTGTTTATTTTTCTAAATACATTCAAATATGTATCCGCTCATGAGACAATAACCCTGATAAATGCTTCA
ATAATTTGAAAAAGGAAGAGTATGAGTATTCAACATTTCCGTGTCGCCCTTATTCCCTTTTTTGCGGCAT
TTTGCCTTCCTGTTTTTGCTCACCCAGAAACGCTGGTGAAAGTAAAAGATGCTGAAGATCAGTTGGGTGC
ACGAGTGGGTTACATCGAACTGGATCTCAACAGCGGTAAGATCCTTGAGAGTTTTCGCCCCGAAGAACGT
TTTCCAATGATGAGCACTTTTAAAGTTCTGCTATGTGGCGCGGTATTATCCCGTATTGACGCCGGGCAAG
AGCAACTCGGTCGCCGCATACACTATTCTCAGAATGACTTGGTTGAGTACTCACCAGTCACAGAAAAGCA
TCTTACGGATGGCATGACAGTAAGAGAATTATGCAGTGCTGCCATAACCATGAGTGATAACACTGCGGCC
AACTTACTTCTGACAACGATCGGAGGACCGAAGGAGCTAACCGCTTTTTTGCACAACATGGGGGATCATG
TAACTCGCCTTGATCGTTGGGAACCGGAGCTGAATGAAGCCATACCAAACGACGAGCGTGACACCACGAT
GCCTGCAGCAATGGCAACAACGTTGCGCAAACTATTAACTGGCGAACTACTTACTCTAGCTTCCCGGCAA
CAATTAATAGACTGGATGGAGGCGGATAAAGTTGCAGGACCACTTCTGCGCTCGGCCCTTCCGGCTGGCT
GGTTTATTGCTGATAAATCTGGAGCCGGTGAGCGTGGGTCTCGCGGTATCATTGCAGCACTGGGGCCAGA
TGGTAAGCCCTCCCGTATCGTAGTTATCTACACGACGGGGAGTCAGGCAACTATGGATGAACGAAATAGA
CAGATCGCTGAGATAGGTGCCTCACTGATTAAGCATTGGTAACTGTCAGACCAAGTTTACTCATATATAC
TTTAGATTGATTTAAAACTTCATTTTTAATTTAAAAGGATCTAGGTGAAGATCCTTTTTGATAATCTCAT
GACCAAAATCCCTTAACGTGAGTTTTCGTTCCACTGAGCGTCAGACCCCGTAGAAAAGATCAAAGGATCT
TCTTGAGATCCTTTTTTTCTGCGCGTAATCTGCTGCTTGCAAACAAAAAAACCACCGCTACCAGCGGTGG
TTTGTTTGCCGGATCAAGAGCTACCAACTCTTTTTCCGAAGGTAACTGGCTTCAGCAGAGCGCAGATACC
AAATACTGTCCTTCTAGTGTAGCCGTAGTTAGGCCACCACTTCAAGAACTCTGTAGCACCGCCTACATAC
CTCGCTCTGCTAATCCTGTTACCAGTGGCTGCTGCCAGTGGCGATAAGTCGTGTCTTACCGGGTTGGACT
CAAGACGATAGTTACCGGATAAGGCGCAGCGGTCGGGCTGAACGGGGGGTTCGTGCACACAGCCCAGCTT
GGAGCGAACGACCTACACCGAACTGAGATACCTACAGCGTGAGCTATGAGAAAGCGCCACGCTTCCCGAA
GGGAGAAAGGCGGACAGGTATCCGGTAAGCGGCAGGGTCGGAACAGGAGAGCGCACGAGGGAGCTTCCAG
GGGGAAACGCCTGGTATCTTTATAGTCCTGTCGGGTTTCGCCACCTCTGACTTGAGCGTCGATTTTTGTG
ATGCTCGTCAGGGGGGCGGAGCCTATGGAAAAACGCCAGCAACGCGGCCTTTTTACGGTTCCTGGCCTTT
TGCTGGCCTTTTGCTCACATGTTCTTTCCTGCGTTATCCCCTGATTCTGTGGATAACCGTATTACCGCCT
TTGAGTGAGCTGATACCGCTCGCCGCAGCCGAACGACCGAGCGCAGCGAGTCAGTGAGCGAGGAAGCGGA
AGAGCGCCTGATGCGGTATTTTCTCCTTACGCATCTGTGCGGTATTTCACACCGCAATGGTGCACTCTCA
GTACAATCTGCTCTGATGCCGCATAGTTAAGCCAGTATACACTCCGCTATCGCTACGTGACTGGGTCATG
GCTGCGCCCCGACACCCGCCAACACCCGCTGACGCGCCCTGACGGGCTTGTCTGCTCCCGGCATCCGCTT
ACAGACAAGCTGTGACCGTCTCCGGGAGCTGCATGTGTCAGAGGTTTTCACCGTCATCACCGAAACGCGC
GAGGCAGCTGCGGTAAAGCTCATCAGCGTGGTCGTGAAGCGATTCACAGATGTCTGCCTGTTCATCCGCG
TCCAGCTCGTTGAGTTTCTCCAGAAGCGTTAATGTCTGGCTTCTGATAAAGCGGGCCATGTTAAGGGCGG
TTTTTTCCTGTTTGGTCACTGATGCCTCCGTGTAAGGGGGATTTCTGTTCATGGGGGTAATGATACCGAT
GAAACGAGAGAGGATGCTCACGATACGGGTTACTGATGATGAACATGCCCGGTTACTGGAACGTTGTGAG
GGTAAACAACTGGCGGTATGGATGCGGCGGGACCAGAGAAAAATCACTCAGGGTCAATGCCAGCGCTTCG
TTAATACAGATGTAGGTGTTCCACAGGGTAGCCAGCAGCATCCTGCGATGCAGATCCGGAACATAATGGT
GCAGGGCGCTGACTTCCGCGTTTCCAGACTTTACGAAACACGGAAACCGAAGACCATTCATGTTGTTGCT
CAGGTCGCAGACGTTTTGCAGCAGCAGTCGCTTCACGTTCGCTCGCGTATCGGTGATTCATTCTGCTAAC
CAGTAAGGCAACCCCGCCAGCCTAGCCGGGTCCTCAACGACAGGAGCACGATCATGCGCACCCGTGGGGC
CGCCATGCCGGCGATAATGGCCTGCTTCTCGCCGAAACGTTTGGTGGCGGGACCAGTGACGAAGGCTTGA
GCGAGGGCGTGCAAGATTCCGAATACCGCAAGCGACAGGCCGATCATCGTCGCGCTCCAGCGAAAGCGGT
CCTCGCCGAAAATGACCCAGAGCGCTGCCGGCACCTGTCCTACGAGTTGCATGATAAAGAAGACAGTCAT
AAGTGCGGCGACGATAGTCATGCCCCGCGCCCACCGGAAGGAGCTGACTGGGTTGAAGGCTCTCAAGGGC
ATCGGTCGAGATCCCGGTGCCTAATGAGTGAGCTAACTTACATTAATTGCGTTGCGCTCACTGCCCGCTT
TCCAGTCGGGAAACCTGTCGTGCCAGCTGCATTAATGAATCGGCCAACGCGCGGGGAGAGGCGGTTTGCG
TATTGGGCGCCAGGGTGGTTTTTCTTTTCACCAGTGAGACGGGCAACAGCTGATTGCCCTTCACCGCCTG
GCCCTGAGAGAGTTGCAGCAAGCGGTCCACGCTGGTTTGCCCCAGCAGGCGAAAATCCTGTTTGATGGTG
GTTAACGGCGGGATATAACATGAGCTGTCTTCGGTATCGTCGTATCCCACTACCGAGATATCCGCACCAA
CGCGCAGCCCGGACTCGGTAATGGCGCGCATTGCGCCCAGCGCCATCTGATCGTTGGCAACCAGCATCGC
AGTGGGAACGATGCCCTCATTCAGCATTTGCATGGTTTGTTGAAAACCGGACATGGCACTCCAGTCGCCT
TCCCGTTCCGCTATCGGCTGAATTTGATTGCGAGTGAGATATTTATGCCAGCCAGCCAGACGCAGACGCG
CCGAGACAGAACTTAATGGGCCCGCTAACAGCGCGATTTGCTGGTGACCCAATGCGACCAGATGCTCCAC
GCCCAGTCGCGTACCGTCTTCATGGGAGAAAATAATACTGTTGATGGGTGTCTGGTCAGAGACATCAAGA
AATAACGCCGGAACATTAGTGCAGGCAGCTTCCACAGCAATGGCATCCTGGTCATCCAGCGGATAGTTAA
TGATCAGCCCACTGACGCGTTGCGCGAGAAGATTGTGCACCGCCGCTTTACAGGCTTCGACGCCGCTTCG
TTCTACCATCGACACCACCACGCTGGCACCCAGTTGATCGGCGCGAGATTTAATCGCCGCGACAATTTGC
GACGGCGCGTGCAGGGCCAGACTGGAGGTGGCAACGCCAATCAGCAACGACTGTTTGCCCGCCAGTTGTT
GTGCCACGCGGTTGGGAATGTAATTCAGCTCCGCCATCGCCGCTTCCACTTTTTCCCGCGTTTTCGCAGA
AACGTGGCTGGCCTGGTTCACCACGCGGGAAACGGTCTGATAAGAGACACCGGCATACTCTGCGACATCG
TATAACGTTACTGGTTTCACATTCACCACCCTGAATTGACTCTCTTCCGGGCGCTATCATGCCATACCGC
GAAAGGTTTTGCGCCATTCGATGGTGTCCGGGATCTCGACGCTCTCCCTTATGCGACTCCTGCATTAGGA
AGCAGCCCAGTAGTAGGTTGAGGCCGTTGAGCACCGCCGCCGCAAGGAATGGTGCATGCAAGGAGATGGC
GCCCAACAGTCCCCCGGCCACGGGGCCTGCCACCATACCCACGCCGAAACAAGCGCTCATGAGCCCGAAG
TGGCGAGCCCGATCTTCCCCATCGGTGATGTCGGCGATATAGGCGCCAGCAACCGCACCTGTGGCGCCGG
TGATGCCGGCCACGATGCGTCCGGCGTAGAGGATCGAGATCGATCTCGATCCCGCGAAATTAATACGACT
CACTATAGGGGAATTGTGAGC
